Addgene plasmid #123530: pMK-psbB 5'UTR processed -54
Purpose: MoChlo kit
Depositing lab: Scott Lenaghan & C. Neal Stewart. Depositing organization: University of Tennessee Institute of Agriculture. Publication: MoChlo: A versatile modular cloning toolbox for chloroplast biotechnology. Occhialini A, Piatek A, Pfotenhauer AC, Frazier TP, Stewart CN, Lenaghan S. Plant Physiol. 2019 Jan 24. pii: pp.18.01220. doi: 10.1104/pp.18.01220. PubMed 30679266.
Backbone
  Vector backbone: pMK-RQ
  Vector type: Synthetic Biology
Growth in bacteria
  Bacterial resistance: Kanamycin, 50 μg/mL
  Growth temperature: 37°C
  Growth strain: Top10
  Copy number: High Copy
Gene/Insert
  Gene/Insert name: psbB 5'UTR processed -54
  Cloning method: Restriction Enzyme; 5′ cloning site Unknown (unknown if destroyed)
Terms and licenses: Academic/Nonprofit Terms; Industry Terms: Not Available to Industry
Depositor comments: All inserts have been produced by gene synthesis and cloned in the indicated backbone vector. The insert is a chloroplast 5'UTR fusion designed for Golden-Gate cloning. The Original Material was developed in the performance of research that was funded by Grant Nos. ARPA-E: DE-AR000660 & DARPA: D17AC00016.
How to cite: pMK-psbB 5'UTR processed -54 was a gift from Scott Lenaghan & C. Neal Stewart (Addgene plasmid # 123530 ; http://n2t.net/addgene:123530 ; RRID:Addgene_123530)
