[The description below was written by a language model from this plasmid's Addgene catalogue record and pLannotate feature annotations shown in this document.]
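Description:
pMK-psbB 5'UTR processed -54 is a small (about 2.4 kb) synthetic-biology part plasmid from the MoChlo kit, a modular cloning toolbox for chloroplast biotechnology. It is built on the pMK-RQ gene-synthesis backbone and is maintained in E. coli as a high-copy plasmid. The feature table shows a ColE1/pUC-type origin of replication and an aminoglycoside phosphotransferase gene (NeoR/KanR) driven by the AmpR (bla) promoter, which provides the kanamycin selection listed in the record. The remaining annotations are backbone remnants rather than functional modules: short fragments matching an M13 origin, lacZα, lacI and an RSF origin, along with a T7 promoter lying near the region where the insert appears to sit.

The payload is a synthesized chloroplast 5' untranslated region derived from psbB, a plastid gene encoding a photosystem II core subunit. The depositor describes it as a chloroplast 5'UTR fusion designed for Golden Gate cloning. The "processed -54" in the name suggests the processed form of the leader beginning at position -54 relative to the start codon, although the record does not define the term, and it does not state the source species. The automated annotation did not label the insert itself. The flanking Type IIS sites and overhangs are also not recorded, and the cloning sites are listed as unknown.

In use, the plasmid serves as a basic-level part donor. The 5'UTR is released and assembled with promoters, coding sequences and 3'UTRs from the same kit to build plastid expression cassettes and chloroplast transformation vectors, where the leader influences transcript stability and translation.
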