Features (pLannotate 1.2.2; 8 found; start..end, strand, type, name):
      3..134     -  rep_origin     M13 ori (fragment): M13 bacteriophage origin of replication; arrow indicates direction of (+) strand synthesis
    155..311     -  CDS            lacZα (fragment): LacZα fragment of β-galactosidase; lacZ fragment
    320..338     +  promoter       T7 promoter: promoter for bacteriophage T7 RNA polymerase
    486..533     -  CDS            lacI (fragment): lac repressor; lacI; The lac repressor binds to the lac operator to inhibit transcription in E. coli. This inhibition can be relieved by adding lactose or isopropyl-β-D-thiogalactopyranoside (IPTG).
    570..610     -  rep_origin     RSF ori (fragment): Plasmids containing the RSF 1030 origin of replication can be propagated in E. coli cells that contain additional plasmids with compatible origins.
    688..1276    -  rep_origin     ori: high-copy-number ColE1/pMB1/pBR322/pUC origin of replication
   1450..2244    -  CDS            NeoR/KanR: aminoglycoside phosphotransferase confers resistance to neomycin, kanamycin, and G418 (Geneticin®)
   2245..2349    -  promoter       AmpR promoter: bla
>Addgene plasmid #123530 | pMK-psbB 5'UTR processed -54 | addgene full sequence | sequence record 247911 | Addgene NGS Result
CTAAATTGTAAGCGTTAATATTTTGTTAAAATTCGCGTTAAATTTTTGTTAAATCAGCTCATTTTTTAAC
CAATAGGCCGAAATCGGCAAAATCCCTTATAAATCAAAAGAATAGACCGAGATAGGGTTGAGTGGCCGCT
ACAGGGCGCTCCCATTCGCCATTCAGGCTGCGCAACTGTTGGGAAGGGCGTTTCGGTGCGGGCCTCTTCG
CTATTACGCCAGCTGGCGAAAGGGGGATGTGCTGCAAGGCGATTAAGTTGGGTAACGCCAGGGTTTTCCC
AGTCACGACGTTGTAAAACGACGGCCAGTGAGCGCGACGTAATACGACTCACTATAGGGCGAATTGAAGG
AAGGCCGTCAAGGCCGCATCAACGAGCTCGGTCTCATACTCAATGCAATAAAGTTACGTAGTGTCTATTT
ATCTTTGATATAAGGGGTATTTCCAATGTGAGACCGGTACCCTCTGGGCCTCATGGGCCTTCCTTTCACT
GCCCGCTTTCCAGTCGGGAAACCTGTCGTGCCAGCTGCATTAACATGGTCATAGCTGTTTCCTTGCGTAT
TGGGCGCTCTCCGCTTCCTCGCTCACTGACTCGCTGCGCTCGGTCGTTCGGGTAAAGCCTGGGGTGCCTA
ATGAGCAAAAGGCCAGCAAAAGGCCAGGAACCGTAAAAAGGCCGCGTTGCTGGCGTTTTTCCATAGGCTC
CGCCCCCCTGACGAGCATCACAAAAATCGACGCTCAAGTCAGAGGTGGCGAAACCCGACAGGACTATAAA
GATACCAGGCGTTTCCCCCTGGAAGCTCCCTCGTGCGCTCTCCTGTTCCGACCCTGCCGCTTACCGGATA
CCTGTCCGCCTTTCTCCCTTCGGGAAGCGTGGCGCTTTCTCATAGCTCACGCTGTAGGTATCTCAGTTCG
GTGTAGGTCGTTCGCTCCAAGCTGGGCTGTGTGCACGAACCCCCCGTTCAGCCCGACCGCTGCGCCTTAT
CCGGTAACTATCGTCTTGAGTCCAACCCGGTAAGACACGACTTATCGCCACTGGCAGCAGCCACTGGTAA
CAGGATTAGCAGAGCGAGGTATGTAGGCGGTGCTACAGAGTTCTTGAAGTGGTGGCCTAACTACGGCTAC
ACTAGAAGAACAGTATTTGGTATCTGCGCTCTGCTGAAGCCAGTTACCTTCGGAAAAAGAGTTGGTAGCT
CTTGATCCGGCAAACAAACCACCGCTGGTAGCGGTGGTTTTTTTGTTTGCAAGCAGCAGATTACGCGCAG
AAAAAAAGGATCTCAAGAAGATCCTTTGATCTTTTCTACGGGGTCTGACGCTCAGTGGAACGAAAACTCA
CGTTAAGGGATTTTGGTCATGAGATTATCAAAAAGGATCTTCACCTAGATCCTTTTAAATTAAAAATGAA
GTTTTAAATCAATCTAAAGTATATATGAGTAAACTTGGTCTGACAGTTATTAGAAAAATTCATCCAGCAG
ACGATAAAACGCAATACGCTGGCTATCCGGTGCCGCAATGCCATACAGCACCAGAAAACGATCCGCCCAT
TCGCCGCCCAGTTCTTCCGCAATATCACGGGTGGCCAGCGCAATATCCTGATAACGATCCGCCACGCCCA
GACGGCCGCAATCAATAAAGCCGCTAAAACGGCCATTTTCCACCATAATGTTCGGCAGGCACGCATCACC
ATGGGTCACCACCAGATCTTCGCCATCCGGCATGCTCGCTTTCAGACGCGCAAACAGCTCTGCCGGTGCC
AGGCCCTGATGTTCTTCATCCAGATCATCCTGATCCACCAGGCCCGCTTCCATACGGGTACGCGCACGTT
CAATACGATGTTTCGCCTGATGATCAAACGGACAGGTCGCCGGGTCCAGGGTATGCAGACGACGCATGGC
ATCCGCCATAATGCTCACTTTTTCTGCCGGCGCCAGATGGCTAGACAGCAGATCCTGACCCGGCACTTCG
CCCAGCAGCAGCCAATCACGGCCCGCTTCGGTCACCACATCCAGCACCGCCGCACACGGAACACCGGTGG
TGGCCAGCCAGCTCAGACGCGCCGCTTCATCCTGCAGCTCGTTCAGCGCACCGCTCAGATCGGTTTTCAC
AAACAGCACCGGACGACCCTGCGCGCTCAGACGAAACACCGCCGCATCAGAGCAGCCAATGGTCTGCTGC
GCCCAATCATAGCCAAACAGACGTTCCACCCACGCTGCCGGGCTACCCGCATGCAGGCCATCCTGTTCAA
TCATACTCTTCCTTTTTCAATATTATTGAAGCATTTATCAGGGTTATTGTCTCATGAGCGGATACATATT
TGAATGTATTTAGAAAAATAAACAAATAGGGGTTCCGCGCACATTTCCCCGAAAAGTGCCAC
