>Addgene plasmid #123530 | pMK-psbB 5'UTR processed -54 | depositor partial sequence | sequence record 235683 | psbB 5'UTR processed -54
CAATGCAATAAAGTTACGTAGTGTCTATTTATCTTTGATATAAGGGGTATTTCC
